>Addgene plasmid #116706 | pHAGE-WDR12-Q93K | addgene full sequence | sequence record 250561 | Addgene NGS Result
TGGAAGGGCTAATTCACTCCCAAAGAAGACAAGATATCCTTGATCTGTGGATCTACCACACACAAGGCTA
CTTCCCTGATTAGCAGAACTACACACCAGGGCCAGGGGTCAGATATCCACTGACCTTTGGATGGTGCTAC
AAGCTAGTACCAGTTGAGCCAGATAAGGTAGAAGAGGCCAATAAAGGAGAGAACACCAGCTTGTTACACC
CTGTGAGCCTGCATGGGATGGATGACCCGGAGAGAGAAGTGTTAGAGTGGAGGTTTGACAGCCGCCTAGC
ATTTCATCACGTGGCCCGAGAGCTGCATCCGGAGTACTTCAAGAACTGCTGATATCGAGCTTGCTACAAG
GGACTTTCCGCTGGGGACTTTCCAGGGAGGCGTGGCCTGGGCGGGACTGGGGAGTGGCGAGCCCTCAGAT
CCTGCATATAAGCAGCTGCTTTTTGCCTGTACTGGGTCTCTCTGGTTAGACCAGATCTGAGCCTGGGAGC
TCTCTGGCTAACTAGGGAACCCACTGCTTAAGCCTCAATAAAGCTTGCCTTGAGTGCTTCAAGTAGTGTG
TGCCCGTCTGTTGTGTGACTCTGGTAACTAGAGATCCCTCAGACCCTTTTAGTCAGTGTGGAAAATCTCT
AGCAGTGGCGCCCGAACAGGGACTTGAAAGCGAAAGGGAAACCAGAGGAGCTCTCTCGACGCAGGACTCG
GCTTGCTGAAGCGCGCACGGCAAGAGGCGAGGGGCGGCGACTGGTGAGTACGCCAAAAATTTTGACTAGC
GGAGGCTAGAAGGAGAGAGATGGGTGCGAGAGCGTCAGTATTAAGCGGGGGAGAATTAGATCGCGATGGG
AAAAAATTCGGTTAAGGCCAGGGGGAAAGAAAAAATATAAATTAAAACATATAGTATGGGCAAGCAGGGA
GCTAGAACGATTCGCAGTTAATCCTGGCCTGTTAGAAACATCAGAAGGCTGTAGACAAATACTGGGACAG
CTACAACCATCCCTTCAGACAGGATCAGAAGAACTTAGATCATTATATAATACAGTAGCAACCCTCTATT
GTGTGCATCAAAGGATAGAGATAAAAGACACCAAGGAAGCTTTAGACAAGATAGAGGAAGAGCAAAACAA
AAGTAAGACCACCGCACAGCAAGCGGCCGGCCGCTGATCTTCAGACCTGGAGGAGGAGATATGAGGGACA
ATTGGAGAAGTGAATTATATAAATATAAAGTAGTAAAAATTGAACCATTAGGAGTAGCACCCACCAAGGC
AAAGAGAAGAGTGGTGCAGAGAGAAAAAAGAGCAGTGGGAATAGGAGCTTTGTTCCTTGGGTTCTTGGGA
GCAGCAGGAAGCACTATGGGCGCAGCGTCAATGACGCTGACGGTACAGGCCAGACAATTATTGTCTGGTA
TAGTGCAGCAGCAGAACAATTTGCTGAGGGCTATTGAGGCGCAACAGCATCTGTTGCAACTCACAGTCTG
GGGCATCAAGCAGCTCCAGGCAAGAATCCTGGCTGTGGAAAGATACCTAAAGGATCAACAGCTCCTGGGG
ATTTGGGGTTGCTCTGGAAAACTCATTTGCACCACTGCTGTGCCTTGGAATGCTAGTTGGAGTAATAAAT
CTCTGGAACAGATTTGGAATCACACGACCTGGATGGAGTGGGACAGAGAAATTAACAATTACACAAGCTT
AATACACTCCTTAATTGAAGAATCGCAAAACCAGCAAGAAAAGAATGAACAAGAATTATTGGAATTAGAT
AAATGGGCAAGTTTGTGGAATTGGTTTAACATAACAAATTGGCTGTGGTATATAAAATTATTCATAATGA
TAGTAGGAGGCTTGGTAGGTTTAAGAATAGTTTTTGCTGTACTTTCTATAGTGAATAGAGTTAGGCAGGG
ATATTCACCATTATCGTTTCAGACCCACCTCCCAACCCCGAGGGGACCCGACAGGCCCGAAGGAATAGAA
GAAGAAGGTGGAGAGAGAGACAGAGACAGATCCATTCGATTAGTGAACGGATCTCGACGGTATCGCCGAA
TTCACAAATGGCAGTATTCATCCACAATTTTAAAAGAAAAGGGGGGATTGGGGGGTACAGTGCAGGGGAA
AGAATAGTAGACATAATAGCAACAGACATACAAACTAAAGAATTACAAAAACAAATTACAAAAATTCAAA
ATTTTCGGGTTTATTACAGGGACAGCAGAGATCCAGTTTGGACTAGTCGTGAGGCTCCGGTGCCCGTCAG
TGGGCAGAGCGCACATCGCCCACAGTCCCCGAGAAGTTGGGGGGAGGGGTCGGCAATTGAACCGGTGCCT
AGAGAAGGTGGCGCGGGGTAAACTGGGAAAGTGATGTCGTGTACTGGCTCCGCCTTTTTCCCGAGGGTGG
GGGAGAACCGTATATAAGTGCAGTAGTCGCCGTGAACGTTCTTTTTCGCAACGGGTTTGCCGCCAGAACA
CAGGTAAGTGCCGTGTGTGGTTCCCGCGGGCCTGGCCTCTTTACGGGTTATGGCCCTTGCGTGCCTTGAA
TTACTTCCACCTGGCTGCAGTACGTGATTCTTGATCCCGAGCTTCGGGTTGGAAGTGGGTGGGAGAGTTC
GAGGCCTTGCGCTTAAGGAGCCCCTTCGCCTCGTGCTTGAGTTGAGGCCTGGCCTGGGCGCTGGGGCCGC
CGCGTGCGAATCTGGTGGCACCTTCGCGCCTGTCTCGCTGCTTTCGATAAGTCTCTAGCCATTTAAAATT
TTTGATGACCTGCTGCGACGCTTTTTTTCTGGCAAGATAGTCTTGTAAATGCGGGCCAAGATCTGCACAC
TGGTATTTCGGTTTTTGGGGCCGCGGGCGGCGACGGGGCCCGTGCGTCCCAGCGCACATGTTCGGCGAGG
CGGGGCCTGCGAGCGCGGCCACCGAGAATCGGACGGGGGTAGTCTCAAGCTGGCCGGCCTGCTCTGGTGC
CTGGCCTCGCGCCGCCGTGTATCGCCCCGCCCTGGGCGGCAAGGCTGGCCCGGTCGGCACCAGTTGCGTG
AGCGGAAAGATGGCCGCTTCCCGGCCCTGCTGCAGGGAGCTCAAAATGGAGGACGCGGCGCTCGGGAGAG
CGGGCGGGTGAGTCACCCACACAAAGGAAAAGGGCCTTTCCGTCCTCAGCCGTCGCTTCATGTGACTCCA
CGGAGTACCGGGCGCCGTCCAGGCACCTCGATTAGTTCTCGAGCTTTTGGAGTACGTCGTCTTTAGGTTG
GGGGGAGGGGTTTTATGCGATGGAGTTTCCCCACACTGAGTGGGTGGAGACTGAAGTTAGGCCAGCTTGG
CACTTGATGTAATTCTCCTTGGAATTTGCCCTTTTTGAGTTTGGATCTTGGTTCATTCTCAAGCCTCAGA
CAGTGGTTCAAAGTTTTTTTCTTCCATTTCAGGTGTCGTGAAGCGGCCCTGCAGATATCAACAAGTTTGT
ACAAAAAAGCAGGCTCCACCATGGCTCAGCTCCAAACACGCTTCTACACTGATAACAAGAAATATGCCGT
AGATGATGTTCCCTTCTCAATCCCTGCTGCCTCTGAAATTGCCGACCTTAGTAACATCATCAATAAACTA
CTAAAGGACAAAAATGAGTTCCACAAACATGTGGAGTTTGATTTCCTTATTAAGGGCCAGTTTCTGCGAA
TGCCCTTGGACAAACACATGGAAATGGAGAACATCTCATCAGAAGAAGTTGTGGAAATAGAATACGTGGA
GAAGTATACTGCACCAAAGCCAGAGCAATGCATGTTCCATGATGACTGGATCAGTTCAATTAAAGGGGCA
GAGGAATGGATCTTGACTGGTTCTTATGATAAGACTTCTCGGATCTGGTCCTTGGAAGGAAAGTCAATAA
TGACAATTGTGGGACATACGGATGTTGTAAAAGATGTGGCCTGGGTGAAAAAAGATAGTTTGTCCTGCTT
ATTATTGAGTGCTTCTATGGATCAGACTATTCTCTTATGGGAGTGGAATGTAGAGAGAAACAAAGTGAAA
GCCCTACACTGCTGTAGAGGTCATGCTGGAAGTGTAGATTCTATAGCTGTTGATGGCTCAGGAACTAAAT
TTTGCAGTGGCTCCTGGGATAAGATGCTAAAGATCTGGTCTACAGTCCCTACAGATGAAGAAGATGAAAT
GGAGGAGTCCACAAATCGACCAAGAAAGAAACAGAAGACAGAACAGTTGGGACTAACAAGGACTCCCATA
GTGACCCTCTCTGGCCACATGGAGGCAGTTTCCTCAGTTCTGTGGTCAGATGCTGAAGAAATCTGCAGTG
CATCTTGGGACCATACAATTAGAGTGTGGGATGTTGAGTCTGGCAGTCTTAAGTCAACTTTGACAGGAAA
TAAAGTGTTTAATTGTATTTCCTATTCTCCACTTTGTAAACGTTTAGCATCTGGAAGCACAGATAGGCAT
ATCAGACTGTGGGATCCCCGAACTAAAGATGGTTCTTTGGTGTCGCTGTCCCTAACGTCACATACTGGTT
GGGTGACATCAGTAAAATGGTCTCCTACCCATGAACAGCAGCTGATTTCAGGATCTTTAGATAACATTGT
TAAGCTGTGGGATACAAGAAGTTGTAAGGCTCCTCTCTATGATCTGGCTGCTCATGAAGACAAAGTTCTG
AGTGTAGACTGGACAGACACAGGGCTACTTCTGAGTGGAGGAGCAGACAATAAATTGTATTCCTACAGAT
ATTCACCTACCACTTCCCATGTTGGGGCATAGGACCCAGCTTTCTTGTACAAAGTGGTGATATCCAATTA
ACCCTCACTAAAGGGAGAATGTTGAATAAGAAGTAATTCCCTATAGTGAGTCGTATTACCACCCAACTTT
TCTATACAAAGTGGTTGATATCCAGCACAGTGGCGGCCGCTCGAGTCTAGAGGGCCCGCGGTTCGAAGGT
AAGCCTATCCCTAACCCTCTCCTCGGTCTCGATTCTACGCGTACCGGTTAGTAATGAGATCCCTCCCCCC
CCCCTAACGTTACTGGCCGAAGCCGCTTGGAATAAGGCCGGTGTGCGTTTGTCTATATGTTATTTTCCAC
CATATTGCCGTCTTTTGGCAATGTGAGGGCCCGGAAACCTGGCCCTGTCTTCTTGACGAGCATTCCTAGG
GGTCTTTCCCCTCTCGCCAAAGGAATGCAAGGTCTGTTGAATGTCGTGAAGGAAGCAGTTCCTCTGGAAG
CTTCTTGAAGACAAACAACGTCTGTAGCGACCCTTTGCAGGCAGCGGAACCCCCCACCTGGCGACAGGTG
CCTCTGCGGCCAAAAGCCACGTGTATAAGATACACCTGCAAAGGCGGCACAACCCCAGTGCCACGTTGTG
AGTTGGATAGTTGTGGAAAGAGTCAAATGGCTCTCCTCAAGCGTATTCAACAAGGGGCTGAAGGATGCCC
AGAAGGTACCCCATTGTATGGGATCTGATCTGGGGCCTCGGTGCACATGCTTTACATGTGTTTAGTCGAG
GTTAAAAAAACGTCTAGGCCCCCCGAACCACGGGGACGTGGTTTTCCTTTGAAAAACACGATGATAATAT
GGCCACACATATGGTGAGCAAGGGCGAGGAGCTGTTCACCGGGGTGGTGCCCATCCTGGTCGAGCTGGAC
GGCGACGTAAACGGCCACAAGTTCAGCGTGTCCGGCGAGGGCGAGGGCGATGCCACCTACGGCAAGCTGA
CCCTGAAGTTCATCTGCACCACCGGCAAGCTGCCCGTGCCCTGGCCCACCCTCGTGACCACCCTGACCTA
CGGCGTGCAGTGCTTCAGCCGCTACCCCGACCACATGAAGCAGCACGACTTCTTCAAGTCCGCCATGCCC
GAAGGCTACGTCCAGGAGCGCACCATCTTCTTCAAGGACGACGGCAACTACAAGACCCGCGCCGAGGTGA
AGTTCGAGGGCGACACCCTGGTGAACCGCATCGAGCTGAAGGGCATCGACTTCAAGGAGGACGGCAACAT
CCTGGGGCACAAGCTGGAGTACAACTACAACAGCCACAACGTCTATATCATGGCCGACAAGCAGAAGAAC
GGCATCAAGGTGAACTTCAAGATCCGCCACAACATCGAGGACGGCAGCGTGCAGCTCGCCGACCACTACC
AGCAGAACACCCCCATCGGCGACGGCCCCGTGCTGCTGCCCGACAACCACTACCTGAGCACCCAGTCCGC
CCTGAGCAAAGACCCCAACGAGAAGCGCGATCACATGGTCCTGCTGGAGTTCGTGACCGCCGCCGGGATC
ACTCTCGGCATGGACGAGCTGTACAAGTAAATCGATAGATCCTAATCAACCTCTGGATTACAAAATTTGT
GAAAGATTGACTGGTATTCTTAACTATGTTGCTCCTTTTACGCTATGTGGATACGCTGCTTTAATGCCTT
TGTATCATGCTATTGCTTCCCGTATGGCTTTCATTTTCTCCTCCTTGTATAAATCCTGGTTGCTGTCTCT
TTATGAGGAGTTGTGGCCCGTTGTCAGGCAACGTGGCGTGGTGTGCACTGTGTTTGCTGACGCAACCCCC
ACTGGTTGGGGCATTGCCACCACCTGTCAGCTCCTTTCCGGGACTTTCGCTTTCCCCCTCCCTATTGCCA
CGGCGGAACTCATCGCCGCCTGCCTTGCCCGCTGCTGGACAGGGGCTCGGCTGTTGGGCACTGACAATTC
CGTGGTGTTGTCGGGGAAATCATCGTCCTTTCCTTGGCTGCTCGCCTGTGTTGCCACCTGGATTCTGCGC
GGGACGTCCTTCTGCTACGTCCCTTCGGCCCTCAATCCAGCGGACCTTCCTTCCCGCGGCCTGCTGCCGG
CTCTGCGGCCTCTTCCGCGTCTTCGCCTTCGCCCTCAGACGAGTCGGATCTCCCTTTGGGCCGCCTCCCC
GCCTGAGATCCTTTAAGACCAATGACTTACAAGGCAGCTGTAGATCTTAGCCACTTTTTAAAAGAAAAGG
GGGGACTGGAAGGGCTAATTCACTCCCAACGAAGACAAGATCTGCTTTTTGCTTGTACTGGGTCTCTCTG
GTTAGACCAGATCTGAGCCTGGGAGCTCTCTGGCTAACTAGGGAACCCACTGCTTAAGCCTCAATAAAGC
TTGCCTTGAGTGCTTCAAGTAGTGTGTGCCCGTCTGTTGTGTGACTCTGGTAACTAGAGATCCCTCAGAC
CCTTTTAGTCAGTGTGGAAAATCTCTAGCAGTAGTAGTTCATGTCATCTTATTATTCAGTATTTATAACT
TGCAAAGAAATGAATATCAGAGAGTGAGAGGCCCGGGTTAATTAAGGAAAGGGCTAGATCATTCTTGAAG
ACGAAAGGGCCTCGTGATACGCCTATTTTTATAGGTTAATGTCATGATAATAATGGTTTCTTAGACGTCA
GGTGGCACTTTTCGGGGAAATGTGCGCGGAACCCCTATTTGTTTATTTTTCTAAATACATTCAAATATGT
ATCCGCTCATGAGACAATAACCCTGATAAATGCTTCAATAATATTGAAAAAGGAAGAGTATGAGTATTCA
ACATTTCCGTGTCGCCCTTATTCCCTTTTTTGCGGCATTTTGCCTTCCTGTTTTTGCTCACCCAGAAACG
CTGGTGAAAGTAAAAGATGCTGAAGATCAGTTGGGTGCACGAGTGGGTTACATCGAACTGGATCTCAACA
GCGGTAAGATCCTTGAGAGTTTTCGCCCCGAAGAACGTTTTCCAATGATGAGCACTTTTAAAGTTCTGCT
ATGTGGCGCGGTATTATCCCGTGTTGACGCCGGGCAAGAGCAACTCGGTCGCCGCATACACTATTCTCAG
AATGACTTGGTTGAGTACTCACCAGTCACAGAAAAGCATCTTACGGATGGCATGACAGTAAGAGAATTAT
GCAGTGCTGCCATAACCATGAGTGATAACACTGCGGCCAACTTACTTCTGACAACGATCGGAGGACCGAA
GGAGCTAACCGCTTTTTTGCACAACATGGGGGATCATGTAACTCGCCTTGATCGTTGGGAACCGGAGCTG
AATGAAGCCATACCAAACGACGAGCGTGACACCACGATGCCTGTAGCAATGGCAACAACGTTGCGCAAAC
TATTAACTGGCGAACTACTTACTCTAGCTTCCCGGCAACAATTAATAGACTGGATGGAGGCGGATAAAGT
TGCAGGACCACTTCTGCGCTCGGCCCTTCCGGCTGGCTGGTTTATTGCTGATAAATCTGGAGCCGGTGAG
CGTGGGTCTCGCGGTATCATTGCAGCACTGGGGCCAGATGGTAAGCCCTCCCGTATCGTAGTTATCTACA
CGACGGGGAGTCAGGCAACTATGGATGAACGAAATAGACAGATCGCTGAGATAGGTGCCTCACTGATTAA
GCATTGGTAACTGTCAGACCAAGTTTACTCATATATACTTTAGATTGATTTAAAACTTCATTTTTAATTT
AAAAGGATCTAGGTGAAGATCCTTTTTGATAATCTCATGACCAAAATCCCTTAACGTGAGTTTTCGTTCC
ACTGAGCGTCAGACCCCGTAGAAAAGATCAAAGGATCTTCTTGAGATCCTTTTTTTCTGCGCGTAATCTG
CTGCTTGCAAACAAAAAAACCACCGCTACCAGCGGTGGTTTGTTTGCCGGATCAAGAGCTACCAACTCTT
TTTCCGAAGGTAACTGGCTTCAGCAGAGCGCAGATACCAAATACTGTTCTTCTAGTGTAGCCGTAGTTAG
GCCACCACTTCAAGAACTCTGTAGCACCGCCTACATACCTCGCTCTGCTAATCCTGTTACCAGTGGCTGC
TGCCAGTGGCGATAAGTCGTGTCTTACCGGGTTGGACTCAAGACGATAGTTACCGGATAAGGCGCAGCGG
TCGGGCTGAACGGGGGGTTCGTGCACACAGCCCAGCTTGGAGCGAACGACCTACACCGAACTGAGATACC
TACAGCGTGAGCTATGAGAAAGCGCCACGCTTCCCGAAGGGAGAAAGGCGGACAGGTATCCGGTAAGCGG
CAGGGTCGGAACAGGAGAGCGCACGAGGGAGCTTCCAGGGGGAAACGCCTGGTATCTTTATAGTCCTGTC
GGGTTTCGCCACCTCTGACTTGAGCGTCGATTTTTGTGATGCTCGTCAGGGGGGCGGAGCCTATGGAAAA
ACGCCAGCAACGCGGCCTTTTTACGGTTCCTGGCCTTTTGCTGGCCTTTTGCTCACATGTTCTTTCCTGC
GTTATCCCCTGATTCTGTGGATAACCGTATTACCGCCTTTGAGTGAGCTGATACCGCTCGCCGCAGCCGA
ACGACCGAGCGCAGCGAGTCAGTGAGCGAGGAAGCGGAAGAGCGCCCAATACGCAAACCGCCTCTCCCCG
CGCGTTGGCCGATTCATTAATGCAGCAAGCTCATGGCTGACTAATTTTTTTTATTTATGCAGAGGCCGAG
GCCGCCTCGGCCTCTGAGCTATTCCAGAAGTAGTGAGGAGGCTTTTTTGGAGGCCTAGGCTTTTGCAAAA
AGCTCCCCGTGGCACGACAGGTTTCCCGACTGGAAAGCGGGCAGTGAGCGCAACGCAATTAATGTGAGTT
AGCTCACTCATTAGGCACCCCAGGCTTTACACTTTATGCTTCCGGCTCGTATGTTGTGTGGAATTGTGAG
CGGATAACAATTTCACACAGGAAACAGCTATGACATGATTACGAATTTCACAAATAAAGCATTTTTTTCA
CTGCATTCTAGTTGTGGTTTGTCCAAACTCATCAATGTATCTTATCATGTCTGGATCAACTGGATAACTC
AAGCTAACCAAAATCATCCCAAACTTCCCACCCCATACCCTATTACCACTGCCAATTACCTGTGGTTTCA
TTTACTCTAAACCTGTGATTCCTCTGAATTATTTTCATTTTAAAGAAATTGTATTTGTTAAATATGTACT
ACAAACTTAGTAGT
Features (pLannotate 1.2.2; 30 found; start..end, strand, type, name):
    377..634     +  LTR            5' LTR (truncated): truncated 5' long terminal repeat (LTR) from HIV-1
    681..806     +  misc_feature   HIV-1 Ψ: packaging signal of human immunodeficiency virus type 1
    790..1128    +  CDS            HIV-1 gag (fragment): gag protein from human immunodeficiency virus 1; gag
   1303..1536    +  misc_feature   RRE: The Rev response element (RRE) of HIV-1 allows for Rev-dependent mRNA export from the nucleus to the cytoplasm.
   1913..2013    +  CDS            Rev (fragment): human immunodeficiency virus 1 (HIV-1) Rev protein; rev; enhances nuclear export of unspliced and incompletely spliced viral mRNAs
   2058..2175    +  misc_feature   cPPT/CTS: central polypurine tract and central termination sequence of HIV-1
   2223..3401    +  promoter       EF-1α promoter: strong constitutive promoter for human elongation factor EF-1α
   3421..3445    +  protein_bind   attB1: mutant version of attB; recombination site for the Gateway® BP reaction BP Clonase™
   3451..4719    +  CDS            WDR12: WDR12_HUMAN - Experimental evidence at protein level: Swiss-Prot protein existence level 1. Component of the PeBoW complex, which is required for maturation of 28S and 5.8S ribosomal RNAs and formation of the 60S ribosome. From Homo sapiens (Human).
   4724..4748    -  protein_bind   attB2: mutant version of attB; recombination site for the Gateway® BP reaction BP Clonase™
   4756..4774    +  promoter       T3 promoter: promoter for bacteriophage T3 RNA polymerase
   4800..4818    -  promoter       T7 promoter: promoter for bacteriophage T7 RNA polymerase
   4824..4842    -  protein_bind   attB4 (fragment): mutant version of attB; core recombination site for the Gateway® BP reaction BP Clonase™
   4898..4939    +  CDS            V5 tag: epitope tag from simian virus 5
   5065..5527    +  misc_feature   IRES: internal ribosome entry site (IRES) of the encephalomyocarditis virus (EMCV)
   5541..6260    +  CDS            EGFP: the original enhanced GFP (Yang et al., 1996) mammalian codon-optimized
   6274..6862    +  misc_feature   WPRE: woodchuck hepatitis virus posttranscriptional regulatory element
   6870..6935    +  CDS            nef (fragment): NEF_HV1Z2 - Experimental evidence at protein level: Swiss-Prot protein existence level 1. Extracellular Nef protein targets CD4(+) T-lymphocytes for apoptosis by interacting with CXCR4 surface receptors. From Human immunodeficiency virus type 1 group M subtype D (isolate Z2/CDC-Z34) (HIV-1).
   6937..7170    +  LTR            3' LTR (ΔU3): self-inactivating 3' long terminal repeat (LTR) from HIV-1
   7375..7479    +  promoter       AmpR promoter: bla
   7480..8340    +  CDS            AmpR: β-lactamase; bla; confers resistance to ampicillin, carbenicillin, and related antibiotics
   8511..9099    +  rep_origin     ori: high-copy-number ColE1/pMB1/pBR322/pUC origin of replication
   9282..9336    +  CDS            lacI (fragment): lac repressor; lacI; The lac repressor binds to the lac operator to inhibit transcription in E. coli. This inhibition can be relieved by adding lactose or isopropyl-β-D-thiogalactopyranoside (IPTG).
   9342..9435    +  rep_origin     SV40 ori (fragment): SV40 origin of replication
   9460..9497    +  CDS            lacI (fragment): lac repressor; lacI; The lac repressor binds to the lac operator to inhibit transcription in E. coli. This inhibition can be relieved by adding lactose or isopropyl-β-D-thiogalactopyranoside (IPTG).
   9510..9531    +  protein_bind   CAP binding site: CAP binding activates transcription in the presence of cAMP. E. coli catabolite activator protein
   9546..9576    +  promoter       lac promoter: promoter for the E. coli lac operon
   9584..9600    +  protein_bind   lac operator: The lac repressor binds to the lac operator to inhibit transcription in E. coli. This inhibition can be relieved by adding lactose or isopropyl-β-D-thiogalactopyranoside (IPTG). lac repressor encoded by lacI
   9634..9717    +  polyA_signal   SV40 poly(A) signal (fragment): SV40 polyadenylation signal
   9884..329     +  CDS            nef (fragment) (across the origin): NEF_HV1BR - Experimental evidence at protein level: Swiss-Prot protein existence level 1. Extracellular Nef protein targets CD4(+) T-lymphocytes for apoptosis by interacting with CXCR4 surface receptors (PubMed:14990729). From Human immunodeficiency virus type 1 group M subtype B (isolate BRU/LAI) (HIV-1).
