[The description below was written by a language model from this plasmid's Addgene catalogue record and pLannotate feature annotations shown in this document.]
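Description:
pHAGE-WDR12-Q93K is an HIV-1-derived lentiviral expression plasmid of about 9.9 kb, built on the pHAGE backbone, that carries human WDR12 with the Q93K substitution. It is maintained in E. coli through a high-copy ColE1/pUC-type origin and selected with ampicillin via the β-lactamase gene. The recorded host is a recombination-deficient strain, the usual choice for plasmids with repeated LTRs. The viral portion contains a truncated 5' LTR, the Ψ packaging signal with an adjoining gag fragment, the Rev response element for Rev-dependent nuclear export of the genomic RNA, and the cPPT/CTS. A ΔU3 3' LTR makes the integrated provirus self-inactivating. No viral structural or enzymatic genes are present intact, so these functions must come from separate plasmids during virus production.

The payload is driven by the strong constitutive human EF-1α promoter. The WDR12 open reading frame, introduced by Gateway cloning, sits between attB1 and attB2 sites. WDR12 is a component of the PeBoW complex, which is needed for 28S and 5.8S rRNA maturation and 60S ribosome formation. Downstream lie short T3 and T7 promoter sequences, an attB4 fragment and a V5 epitope sequence. The record does not state whether the V5 tag is read in frame with WDR12. An EMCV IRES followed by EGFP allows transduced cells to be identified by fluorescence from the same transcript, and a WPRE enhances expression. No mammalian drug-resistance marker is annotated. The plasmid belongs to a collection made for systematic functional annotation of somatic cancer mutations, and it serves to stably express this WDR12 variant in mammalian cells.
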