Addgene plasmid #116706: pHAGE-WDR12-Q93K
Purpose: Lentiviral expression of WDR12 Q93K
Depositing lab: Gordon Mills & Kenneth Scott. Depositing organization: Baylor College of Medicine. Publication: Systematic Functional Annotation of Somatic Mutations in Cancer. Ng PK, Li J, Jeong KJ, Shao S, Chen H, Tsang YH, Sengupta S, Wang Z, Bhavana VH, Tran R, Soewito S, Minussi DC, Moreno D, Kong K, Dogruluk T, Lu H, Gao J, Tokheim C, Zhou DC, Johnson AM, Zeng J, Ip CKM, Ju Z, Wester M, Yu S, Li Y, Vellano CP, Schultz N, Karchin R, Ding L, Lu Y, Cheung LWT, Chen K, Shaw KR, Meric-Bernstam F, Scott KL, Yi S, Sahni N, Liang H, Mills GB. Cancer Cell. 2018 Mar 12;33(3):450-462.e10. doi: 10.1016/j.ccell.2018.01.021. PubMed 29533785.
Backbone
  Vector backbone: pHAGE
  Vector type: Lentiviral
Growth in bacteria
  Bacterial resistance: Ampicillin, 100 μg/mL
  Growth temperature: 37°C
  Growth strain: Stbl3
  Copy number: High Copy
Gene/Insert
  Gene/Insert name: WDR12
  Species: H. sapiens (human)
  Mutation: Q93K
  Entrez Gene: WDR12 (a.k.a. YTM1)
  Cloning method: Gateway Cloning
Terms and licenses: Academic/Nonprofit Terms; Industry Terms: Not Available to Industry
How to cite: pHAGE-WDR12-Q93K was a gift from Gordon Mills & Kenneth Scott (Addgene plasmid # 116706 ; http://n2t.net/addgene:116706 ; RRID:Addgene_116706)
