>Addgene plasmid #116706 | pHAGE-WDR12-Q93K | depositor partial sequence | sequence record 219581 | insert
ATGGCTCAGCTCCAAACACGCTTCTACACTGATAACAAGAAATATGCCGTAGATGATGTTCCCTTCTCAA
TCCCTGCTGCCTCTGAAATTGCCGACCTTAGTAACATCATCAATAAACTACTAAAGGACAAAAATGAGTT
CCACAAACATGTGGAGTTTGATTTCCTTATTAAGGGCCAGTTTCTGCGAATGCCCTTGGACAAACACATG
GAAATGGAGAACATCTCATCAGAAGAAGTTGTGGAAATAGAATACGTGGAGAAGTATACTGCACCAAAGC
CAGAGCAATGCATGTTCCATGATGACTGGATCAGTTCAATTAAAGGGGCAGAGGAATGGATCTTGACTGG
TTCTTATGATAAGACTTCTCGGATCTGGTCCTTGGAAGGAAAGTCAATAATGACAATTGTGGGACATACG
GATGTTGTAAAAGATGTGGCCTGGGTGAAAAAAGATAGTTTGTCCTGCTTATTATTGAGTGCTTCTATGG
ATCAGACTATTCTCTTATGGGAGTGGAATGTAGAGAGAAACAAAGTGAAAGCCCTACACTGCTGTAGAGG
TCATGCTGGAAGTGTAGATTCTATAGCTGTTGATGGCTCAGGAACTAAATTTTGCAGTGGCTCCTGGGAT
AAGATGCTAAAGATCTGGTCTACAGTCCCTACAGATGAAGAAGATGAAATGGAGGAGTCCACAAATCGAC
CAAGAAAGAAACAGAAGACAGAACAGTTGGGACTAACAAGGACTCCCATAGTGACCCTCTCTGGCCACAT
GGAGGCAGTTTCCTCAGTTCTGTGGTCAGATGCTGAAGAAATCTGCAGTGCATCTTGGGACCATACAATT
AGAGTGTGGGATGTTGAGTCTGGCAGTCTTAAGTCAACTTTGACAGGAAATAAAGTGTTTAATTGTATTT
CCTATTCTCCACTTTGTAAACGTTTAGCATCTGGAAGCACAGATAGGCATATCAGACTGTGGGATCCCCG
AACTAAAGATGGTTCTTTGGTGTCGCTGTCCCTAACGTCACATACTGGTTGGGTGACATCAGTAAAATGG
TCTCCTACCCATGAACAGCAGCTGATTTCAGGATCTTTAGATAACATTGTTAAGCTGTGGGATACAAGAA
GTTGTAAGGCTCCTCTCTATGATCTGGCTGCTCATGAAGACAAAGTTCTGAGTGTAGACTGGACAGACAC
AGGGCTACTTCTGAGTGGAGGAGCAGACAATAAATTGTATTCCTACAGATATTCACCTACCACTTCCCAT
GTTGGGGCATGA
